>Addgene plasmid #69100 | pRS416-yZ3EV-Z3pr-yEGFP (RB3579) | depositor full sequence | sequence record 122356 | pRS416-yZ3EV-Z3pr-yEGFP (RB3579) sequence 8258 bps
TCGCGCGTTTCGGTGATGACGGTGAAAACCTCTGACACATGCAGCTCCCGGAGACGGTCACAGCTTGTCT
GTAAGCGGATGCCGGGAGCAGACAAGCCCGTCAGGGCGCGTCAGCGGGTGTTGGCGGGTGTCGGGGCTGG
CTTAACTATGCGGCATCAGAGCAGATTGTACTGAGAGTGCACCATACCACCTTTTCAATTCATCATTTTT
TTTTTATTCTTTTTTTTGATTTCGGTTTCCTTGAAATTTTTTTGATTCGGTAATCTCCGAACAGAAGGAA
GAACGAAGGAAGGAGCACAGACTTAGATTGGTATATATACGCATATGTAGTGTTGAAGAAACATGAAATT
GCCCAGTATTCTTAACCCAACTGCACAGAACAAAAACCTGCAGGAAACGAAGATAAATCATGTCGAAAGC
TACATATAAGGAACGTGCTGCTACTCATCCTAGTCCTGTTGCTGCCAAGCTATTTAATATCATGCACGAA
AAGCAAACAAACTTGTGTGCTTCATTGGATGTTCGTACCACCAAGGAATTACTGGAGTTAGTTGAAGCAT
TAGGTCCCAAAATTTGTTTACTAAAAACACATGTGGATATCTTGACTGATTTTTCCATGGAGGGCACAGT
TAAGCCGCTAAAGGCATTATCCGCCAAGTACAATTTTTTACTCTTCGAAGACAGAAAATTTGCTGACATT
GGTAATACAGTCAAATTGCAGTACTCTGCGGGTGTATACAGAATAGCAGAATGGGCAGACATTACGAATG
CACACGGTGTGGTGGGCCCAGGTATTGTTAGCGGTTTGAAGCAGGCGGCAGAAGAAGTAACAAAGGAACC
TAGAGGCCTTTTGATGTTAGCAGAATTGTCATGCAAGGGCTCCCTATCTACTGGAGAATATACTAAGGGT
ACTGTTGACATTGCGAAGAGCGACAAAGATTTTGTTATCGGCTTTATTGCTCAAAGAGACATGGGTGGAA
GAGATGAAGGTTACGATTGGTTGATTATGACACCCGGTGTGGGTTTAGATGACAAGGGAGACGCATTGGG
TCAACAGTATAGAACCGTGGATGATGTGGTCTCTACAGGATCTGACATTATTATTGTTGGAAGAGGACTA
TTTGCAAAGGGAAGGGATGCTAAGGTAGAGGGTGAACGTTACAGAAAAGCAGGCTGGGAAGCATATTTGA
GAAGATGCGGCCAGCAAAACTAAAAAACTGTATTATAAGTAAATGCATGTATACTAAACTCACAAATTAG
AGCTTCAATTTAATTATATCAGTTATTACCCTATGCGGTGTGAAATACCGCACAGATGCGTAAGGAGAAA
ATACCGCATCAGGAAATTGTAAGCGTTAATATTTTGTTAAAATTCGCGTTAAATTTTTGTTAAATCAGCT
CATTTTTTAACCAATAGGCCGAAATCGGCAAAATCCCTTATAAATCAAAAGAATAGACCGAGATAGGGT
[37 nt withheld, positions 1470-1506]
AAAGAACGTGGACTCCAACGTCAAAGG
[49 nt withheld, positions 1534-1582]
T
[91 nt withheld, positions 1584-1674]
G
[124 nt withheld, positions 1676-1799]
CCATTCGCCATTCAGGCTGCGCAACTGTTGGGAAGGGCGATCGGTGCGGGCCTCTTCGCTATTACGCCAG
CTGGCGAAAGGGGGATGTGCTGCAAGGCGATTAAGTTGGGTAACGCCAGGGTTTTCCCAGTCACGACGTT
GTAAAACGACGGCCAGTGAGCGCGCGTAATACGACTCACTATAGGGCGAATTGGGTACCTTATTTGTACA
ATTCATCAATACCATGGGTAATACCAGCAGCAGTAACAAATTCTAACAAGACCATGTGGTCTCTCTTTTC
GTTTGGATCTTTGGATAAGGCAGATTGAGTGGATAAGTAATGGTTGTCTGGTAACAAGACTGGACCATCA
CCAATTGGAGTATTTTGTTGATAATGGTCAGCTAATTGAACAGAACCATCTTCAATGTTGTGTCTAATTT
TGAAGTTAACTTTGATACCATTCTTTTGTTTGTCAGCCATGATGTAAACATTGTGAGAGTTATAGTTGTA
TTCCAATTTGTGACCTAAAATGTTACCATCTTCTTTAAAATCAATACCTTTTAATTCGATTCTATTAACT
AAGGTATCACCTTCAAACTTGACTTCAGCTCTGGTCTTGTAGTTACCGTCATCTTTGAAAAAAATAGTTC
TTTCTTGAACATAACCTTCTGGCATGGCAGACTTGAAAAAGTCATGTTGTTTCATATGATCTGGGTATCT
AGAAAAACATTGAACACCATAAGTTAAAGTAGTGACTAAGGTTGGCCATGGAACTGGCAATTTACCAGTA
GTACAAATAAATTTTAAGGTCAATTTACCGTAAGTAGCATCACCTTCACCTTCACCGGAGACAGAAAATT
TGTGACCATTAACATCACCATCTAATTCAACCAAAATTGGGACAACACCAGTGAATAATTCTTCACCTTT
AGACATGTTCTCGAGTATAGTTTTTTCTCCTTGACGTTAAAGTATAGAGGTATATTAACAATTTTTTGTT
GATACTTTTATGACATTTGAATAAGAAGTAATACAAACTGAAAATGTTGAAAGTATTAGTTAAAGTGGTT
ATGCAGCTTTTCCATTTATATATCTGTTAATAGATCAAAAATCATCGCTTCGCTGATTAATTACCCCAGA
AATAAGGCTAAAAAACTAATCGCATTATCATCCTATGGTTGTTAATTTGATTCGTTAATTTGAAGGTTTG
TGGGGCCAGGTTACTGCCAATTTTTCCTCTTCATAACCATAAAAGCTAGTATTGTAGAATCTTTATTGTT
CGGAGCAGTGCGGCGCGAGGCACATCTGCGTTTCAGGAACGCGACCGGTGAAGACGAGGACGCACGGTCT
AGACGCCCACGCACGCCCACGCCCGCCCACGCACGCCCACGCCCGCCCACGCACGCCCACGCGGCCGCAC
TTCAATATAGCAATGAGCAGTTAAGCGTATTACTGAAAGTTCCAAAGAGAAGGTTTTTTTAGGCTAAGAT
AATGGGGCTCTTTACATTTCCACAACATATAAGTAAGATTAGATATGGATATGTATATGGATATGTATAT
GGTGGTAATGCCATGTAATATGATTATTAAACTTCTTTGCGTCCATCCAAAAAAAAAGTAAGAATTTTTG
AAAATTCAATATAAACTAGTCCCTTTAAAAACATATGCCTCACCCTAACATATTTTCCAATTAACCCTCA
ATATTTCTCTGTCACCCGGCCTCTATTTTCCATTTTCTTCTTTACCCGCCACGCGTTTTTTTCTTTCAAA
TTTTTTTCTTCCTTCTTCTTTTTCTTCCACGTCCTCTTGCATAAATAAATAAACCGTTTTGAAACCAAAC
TCGCCTCTCTCTCTCCTTTTTGAAATATTTTTGGGTTTGTTTGATCCTTTCCTTCCCAATCTCTCTTGTT
TAATATATATTCATTTATATCACGCTCTCTTTTTATCTTCCTTTTTTTCCTCTCTCTTGTATTCTTCCTT
CCCCTTTCTACTCAAACCAAGAAGAAAAAGAAAAGGTCAATCTTTGTTAAAGAATAGGATCTTCTACTAC
ATCAGCTTTTAGATTTTTCACGCTTACTGCTTTTTTCTTCCCAAGATCGAAAATTTACTGAATTAACAAT
GGGAACGAGACCCTACGCTTGCCCTGTAGAAAGTTGTGATAGGAGATTCAGCAGATCTGACGAGCTGACT
AGGCATATTCGTATTCACACCGGCCAAAAGCCTTTCCAATGTAGAATCTGTATGAGAAACTTCAGCAGAA
GTGACCATTTGACTACGCACATTAGAACCCACACCGGCGAGAAGCCGTTCGCGTGTGACATTTGTGGAAG
AAAGTTCGCCAGATCTGATGAAAGAAAGAGACATACAAAGATCCATACAGGAGGTGGGGGCACTCCGGCA
GCAGCCTCAACCCTAGAAGATCCAAGCGCTGGAGACATGAGGGCAGCCAACTTGTGGCCAAGCCCATTAA
TGATCAAAAGATCTAAGAAGAATTCTCTTGCACTGTCTTTGACCGCTGATCAAATGGTTTCCGCACTACT
TGATGCTGAACCACCTATATTGTACAGTGAATACGACCCAACTCGTCCTTTTTCCGAGGCTTCCATGATG
GGTCTTTTGACAAATCTAGCAGACAGGGAATTAGTTCATATGATTAATTGGGCCAAAAGAGTTCCCGGCT
TTGTTGACTTGACATTACATGACCAGGTACATCTTCTTGAATGCGCGTGGTTAGAAATATTGATGATCGG
ATTAGTGTGGAGAAGTATGGAGCACCCTGTAAAATTATTATTTGCACCTAATTTATTATTGGACAGGAAC
CAAGGTAAATGCGTAGAAGGTATGGTTGAGATTTTTGATATGCTTCTTGCCACTAGCTCCAGGTTCAGAA
TGATGAATTTGCAAGGAGAAGAATTCGTTTGCCTGAAATCAATTATTTTGTTAAATAGCGGTGTCTATAC
ATTTTTAAGCTCAACTCTGAAAAGCCTGGAAGAGAAAGACCATATACATAGAGTGTTGGACAAGATCACT
GATACATTGATTCACCTTATGGCGAAAGCAGGATTGACTCTGCAGCAACAGCATCAGAGGCTAGCTCAGT
TACTACTAATTTTGTCACACATTAGACATATGTCTAACAAGGGTATGGAGCACCTGTATTCTATGAAGTG
TAAAAACGTCGTTCCTCTGTATGATTTATTACTAGAAATGCTGGACGCTCACAGGTTGCATGCACCAACT
TCTAGAGGCGGAGCCTCCGTTGAAGAAACCGACCAATCCCACCTAGCGACAGCAGGGTCTACATCTAGCG
AACTGCATTTGGACGGTGAAGACGTTGCCATGGCCCACGCTGACGCTTTAGACGATTTTGATTTAGATAT
GTTGGGTGACGGGGACTCTCCAGGGCCTGGCTTCACTCCACATGATTCAGCACCTTACGGTGCGCTGGAT
ATGGCTGACTTCGAATTTGAGCAGATGTTCACCGATGCTCTGGGTATTGATGAGTATGGTGGTTAGTAGT
AAGCTGGTTCTTCTTTCTGCCATTTAATTGTAGACTTGTTTTCTATTTAATATCACTGTATCCTGTAGCG
TTTGTATACATTCCGTAATAGAAGGTCCGATACTTTACTTTCATATCAGTCGCAGTTTGCCACTTGAGGG
GAGATCGACGCGAGCTCCAGCTTTTGTTCCCTTTAGTGAGGGTTAATTGCGCGCTTGGCGTAATCATGGT
CATAGCTGTTTCCTGTGTGAAATTGTTATCCGCTCACAATTCCACACAACATACGAGCCGGAAGCATAAA
GTGTAAAGCCTGGGGTGCCTAATGAGTGAGCTAACTCACATTAATTGCGTTGCGCTCACTGCCCGCTTTC
CAGTCGGGAAACCTGTCGTGCCAGCTGCATTAATGAATCGGCCAACGCGCGGGGAGAGGCGGTTTGCGTA
TTGGGCGCTCTTCCGCTTCCTCGCTCACTGACTCGCTGCGCTCGGTCGTTCGGCTGCGGCGAGCGGTATC
AGCTCACTCAAAGGCGGTAATACGGTTATCCACAGAATCAGGGGATAACGCAGGAAAGAACATGTGAGCA
AAAGGCCAGCAAAAGGCCAGGAACCGTAAAAAGGCCGCGTTGCTGGCGTTTTTCCATAGGCTCCGCCCCC
CTGACGAGCATCACAAAAATCGACGCTCAAGTCAGAGGTGGCGAAACCCGACAGGACTATAAAGATACCA
GGCGTTTCCCCCTGGAAGCTCCCTCGTGCGCTCTCCTGTTCCGACCCTGCCGCTTACCGGATACCTGTCC
GCCTTTCTCCCTTCGGGAAGCGTGGCGCTTTCTCATAGCTCACGCTGTAGGTATCTCAGTTCGGTGTAGG
TCGTTCGCTCCAAGCTGGGCTGTGTGCACGAACCCCCCGTTCAGCCCGACCGCTGCGCCTTATCCGGTAA
CTATCGTCTTGAGTCCAACCCGGTAAGACACGACTTATCGCCACTGGCAGCAGCCACTGGTAACAGGATT
AGCAGAGCGAGGTATGTAGGCGGTGCTACAGAGTTCTTGAAGTGGTGGCCTAACTACGGCTACACTAGAA
GAACAGTATTTGGTATCTGCGCTCTGCTGAAGCCAGTTACCTTCGGAAAAAGAGTTGGTAGCTCTTGATC
CGGCAAACAAACCACCGCTGGTAGCGGTGGTTTTTTTGTTTGCAAGCAGCAGATTACGCGCAGAAAAAAA
GGATCTCAAGAAGATCCTTTGATCTTTTCTACGGGGTCTGACGCTCAGTGGAACGAAAACTCACGTTAAG
GGATTTTGGTCATGAGATTATCAAAAAGGATCTTCACCTAGATCCTTTTAAATTAAAAATGAAGTTTTAA
ATCAATCTAAAGTATATATGAGTAAACTTGGTCTGACAGTTACCAATGCTTAATCAGTGAGGCACCTATC
TCAGCGATCTGTCTATTTCGTTCATCCATAGTTGCCTGACTCCCCGTCGTGTAGATAACTACGATACGGG
AGGGCTTACCATCTGGCCCCAGTGCTGCAATGATACCGCGAGACCCACGCTCACCGGCTCCAGATTTATC
AGCAATAAACCAGCCAGCCGGAAGGGCCGAGCGCAGAAGTGGTCCTGCAACTTTATCCGCCTCCATCCAG
TCTATTAATTGTTGCCGGGAAGCTAGAGTAAGTAGTTCGCCAGTTAATAGTTTGCGCAACGTTGTTGCCA
TTGCTACAGGCATCGTGGTGTCACGCTCGTCGTTTGGTATGGCTTCATTCAGCTCCGGTTCCCAACGATC
AAGGCGAGTTACATGATCCCCCATGTTGTGCAAAAAAGCGGTTAGCTCCTTCGGTCCTCCGATCGTTGTC
AGAAGTAAGTTGGCCGCAGTGTTATCACTCATGGTTATGGCAGCACTGCATAATTCTCTTACTGTCATGC
CATCCGTAAGATGCTTTTCTGTGACTGGTGAGTACTCAACCAAGTCATTCTGAGAATAGTGTATGCGGCG
ACCGAGTTGCTCTTGCCCGGCGTCAATACGGGATAATACCGCGCCACATAGCAGAACTTTAAAAGTGCTC
ATCATTGGAAAACGTTCTTCGGGGCGAAAACTCTCAAGGATCTTACCGCTGTTGAGATCCAGTTCGATGT
AACCCACTCGTGCACCCAACTGATCTTCAGCATCTTTTACTTTCACCAGCGTTTCTGGGTGAGCAAAAAC
AGGAAGGCAAAATGCCGCAAAAAAGGGAATAAGGGCGACACGGAAATGTTGAATACTCATACTCTTCCTT
TTTCAATATTATTGAAGCATTTATCAGGGTTATTGTCTCATGAGCGGATACATATTTGAATGTATTTAGA
AAAATAAACAAATAGGGGTTCCGCGCACATTTCCCCGAAAAGTGCCACCTGGGTCCTTTTCATCACGTGC
TATAAAAATAATTATAATTTAAATTTTTTAATATAAATATATAAATTAAAAATAGAAAGTAAAAAAAGAA
ATTAAAGAAAAAATAGTTTTTGTTTTCCGAAGATGTAAAAGACTCTAGGGGGATCGCCAACAAATACTAC
CTTTTATCTTGCTCTTCCTGCTCTCAGGTATTAATGCCGAATTGTTTCATCTTGTCTGTGTAGAAGACCA
CACACGAAAATCCTGTGATTTTACATTTTACTTATCGTTAATCGAATGTATATCTATTTAATCTGCTTTT
CTTGTCTAATAAATATATATGTAAAGTACGCTTTTTGTTGAAATTTTTTAAACCTTTGTTTATTTTTTTT
TCTTCATTCCGTAACTCTTCTACCTTCTTTATTTACTTTCTAAAATCCAAATACAAAACATAAAAATAAA
TAAACACAGAGTAAATTCCCAAATTATTCCATCATTAAAAGATACGAGGCGCGTGTAAGTTACAGGCAAG
CGATCCGTCTAAGAAACCATTATTATCATGACATTAACCTATAAAAATAGGCGTATCACGAGGCCCTTTC
GTCACGAGGCCCTTTCGTC
Features (pLannotate 1.2.2; 23 found; start..end, strand, type, name):
    137..186     +  misc_feature   bom (fragment): basis of mobility region from pBR322
    194..409     +  promoter       URA3 promoter: S. cerevisiae URA3
    410..1213    +  CDS            URA3: orotidine-5'-phosphate decarboxylase, required for uracil biosynthesis; S. cerevisiae URA3; yeast auxotrophic marker, counterselectable with 5-fluoroorotic acid (5-FOA)
   1292..1343    +  misc_feature   bom (fragment): basis of mobility region from pBR322
   1371..1799    -  rep_origin     f1 ori (sequence partly withheld): f1 bacteriophage origin of replication; arrow indicates direction of (+) strand synthesis
   1803..1958    -  CDS            lacZα (fragment): LacZα fragment of β-galactosidase; lacZ fragment
   1966..1984    +  promoter       T7 promoter: promoter for bacteriophage T7 RNA polymerase
   1999..2715    -  CDS            yeGFP: yeast-enhanced green fluorescent protein codons optimized for translation in S. cerevisiae and C. albicans
   2736..3126    -  promoter       GAL1 promoter (fragment): S. cerevisiae GAL1; inducible promoter, regulated by Gal4
   3198..3409    -  promoter       GAL10 promoter (fragment): S. cerevisiae GAL10; inducible promoter, regulated by Gal4
   3934..4023    +  CDS            EGR1 (fragment): EGR1_SERCA - Also known as ZENK From Serinus canaria (Island canary) (Fringilla canaria).
   4204..5088    +  CDS            ESR1 (fragment): ESR1_HUMAN - Also known as ESR, NR3A1. Experimental evidence at protein level: Swiss-Prot protein existence level 1. [Isoform 3]: Involved in activation of NOS3 and endothelial nitric oxide production (PubMed:21937726). Isoforms lacking one or several functional domains are thought to modulate transcriptional activity by competitive ligand or DNA binding and/or heterodimerization with the full-length receptor (PubMed:10970861). Binds to ERE and inhibits isoform 1 (PubMed:10970861). From Homo sapiens (Human).
   5062..5292    +  CDS            VP16_HHV11 (fragment): Experimental evidence at protein level: Swiss-Prot protein existence level 1. May play a role in the aggregation of tegument proteins around nucleocapsids during virus morphogenesis. From Human herpesvirus 1 (strain 17) (HHV-1) (Human herpes simplex virus 1).
   5469..5487    -  promoter       T3 promoter: promoter for bacteriophage T3 RNA polymerase
   5532..5548    -  protein_bind   lac operator: The lac repressor binds to the lac operator to inhibit transcription in E. coli. This inhibition can be relieved by adding lactose or isopropyl-β-D-thiogalactopyranoside (IPTG). lac repressor encoded by lacI
   5556..5586    -  promoter       lac promoter: promoter for the E. coli lac operon
   5601..5622    -  protein_bind   CAP binding site: CAP binding activates transcription in the presence of cAMP. E. coli catabolite activator protein
   5635..5727    -  CDS            lacI (fragment): lac repressor; lacI; The lac repressor binds to the lac operator to inhibit transcription in E. coli. This inhibition can be relieved by adding lactose or isopropyl-β-D-thiogalactopyranoside (IPTG).
   5910..6498    -  rep_origin     ori: high-copy-number ColE1/pMB1/pBR322/pUC origin of replication
   6669..7529    -  CDS            AmpR: β-lactamase; bla; confers resistance to ampicillin, carbenicillin, and related antibiotics
   7530..7634    -  promoter       AmpR promoter: bla
   7671..8174    +  misc_feature   CEN/ARS: S. cerevisiae CEN6 centromere fused to an autonomously replicating sequence
   8258..35      +  CDS            rop (fragment) (across the origin): Rop protein, which maintains plasmids at low copy number; rop
