[The description below was written by a language model from this plasmid's Addgene catalogue record and pLannotate feature annotations shown in this document.]
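Description:
pRS416-yZ3EV-Z3pr-yEGFP (RB3579) is a yeast–E. coli shuttle vector built on the pRS416 backbone for hormone-inducible reporter expression in Saccharomyces cerevisiae. In bacteria it replicates from a high-copy ColE1/pUC-type origin and is selected through the AmpR β-lactamase gene. In yeast it is maintained as a centromeric plasmid through a CEN6/ARS element and selected by URA3, which complements uracil auxotrophy and can be counterselected with 5-FOA. Other backbone remnants include an f1 origin, T7 and T3 promoters, and lacZα/lac promoter fragments flanking the cloning region.

The payload has two parts that form a self-contained inducible system. The yZ3EV cassette encodes a synthetic transcription factor. The annotation shows it as a fusion of a zinc-finger DNA-binding segment related to EGR1, the ligand-binding portion of the human estrogen receptor (ESR1), and the VP16 activation domain from herpes simplex virus. The promoter driving this cassette is not identified in the record. On the opposite strand, the synthetic Z3 promoter drives yeast codon-optimised GFP (yEGFP). The feature table matches this promoter to GAL1 and GAL10 promoter fragments, consistent with a GAL1-10-derived scaffold, presumably re-engineered to respond to the zinc-finger factor rather than Gal4. The catalogue notes that a CYC1 3'UTR persists from the parent vector pRS416GPD, though it is not annotated. Factors of this design are normally activated by estrogen receptor ligands such as estradiol, so fluorescence reports induction of the Z3 promoter.

The catalogue lists a total size of 7,796 bp, whereas the depositor's full sequence is 8,258 nt; the record does not explain the discrepancy.
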