Addgene plasmid #69100: pRS416-yZ3EV-Z3pr-yEGFP (RB3579)
Purpose: URA+ yeast shuttle vector containing yZ3EV TF cassette and a Z3pr driving expression of yEGFP
Depositing lab: David Botstein. Depositing organization: Princeton University.
Backbone
  Vector backbone: pRS416
  Total vector size (bp): 7796
  Modifications to backbone: Addition of yZ3EV cassette and Z3pr; CYC1 3'UTR is still there from the parent vector (pRS416GPD)
  Vector type: Yeast Expression
  Selectable markers: URA3
Growth in bacteria
  Bacterial resistance: Ampicillin, 100 μg/mL
  Growth temperature: 37°C
  Growth strain: Top10
  Copy number: High Copy
Gene/Insert 1
  Gene/Insert name: yZ3EV cassette
  Species: Synthetic
  Insert size (bp): 2021
Gene/Insert 2
  Gene/Insert name: Z3 promoter
  Species: Synthetic
  Insert size (bp): 699
Gene/Insert 3
  Gene/Insert name: yEGFP
  Species: Synthetic
  Insert size (bp): 717
Terms and licenses: Academic/Nonprofit Terms; Industry Terms: Not Available to Industry
How to cite: pRS416-yZ3EV-Z3pr-yEGFP (RB3579) was a gift from David Botstein (Addgene plasmid # 69100 ; http://n2t.net/addgene:69100 ; RRID:Addgene_69100)
