>Addgene plasmid #69100 | pRS416-yZ3EV-Z3pr-yEGFP (RB3579) | addgene partial sequence | sequence record 125043 | T3 5'-GCAATTAACCCTCACTAAAGG-3'
AGTGGCAAACTGCGACTGATATGAAAGTAAAGTATCGGACCTTCTATTACGGAATGTATACAAACGCTAC
AGGATACAGTGATATTAAATAGAAAACAAGTCTACAATTAAATGGCAGAAAGAAGAACCAGCTTACTACT
AACCACCATACTCATCAATACCCAGAGCATCGGTGAACATCTGCTCAAATTCGAAGTCAGCCATATCCAG
CGCACCGTAAGGTGCTGAATCATGTGGAGTGAAGCCAGGCCCTGGAGAGTCCCCGTCACCCAACATATCT
AAATCAAAATCGTCTAAAGCGTCAGCGTGGGCCATGGCAACGTCTTCACCGTCCAAATGCAGTTCGCTAG
ATGTAGACCCTGCTGTCGCTAGGTGGGATTGGTCGGTTTCTTCAACGGAGGCTCCGCCTCTAGAAGTTGG
TGCATGCAACCTGTGAGCGTCCAGCATTTCTAGTAATAAATCATACAGAGGAACGACGTTTTTACACTTC
ATAGAATACAGGTGCTCCATACCCTTGTTAGACATATGTCTAATGTGTGACAAAATTAGTAGTAACTGAG
CTAGCCTCTGATGCTGTTGCTGCAGAGTCAATCCTGCTTTCGCCATAAGGTGAATCAATGTATCAGTGAT
CTTGTCCAACACTCTATGTATATGGTCTTTCTCTTCCAGGCTTTTCAGAGTTGAGCTTAAAAATGTATAG
ACACCGCTATTTAACAAAATAATTGATTTCAGGCAAACGAATTCTTCTCCTTGCAAATTCATCATTCTGA
ACCTGGAGCTAGTGGCAAGAAGCATATCAAAAATCTCAACCATACCTTCTACGCATTTACCTTGGTTCCT
GTCCAATAATAAATTAGGTGCAAATAATAATTTTACAGGGTGCTCCATACTTCTCCACACTAATCCCG
