>Addgene plasmid #69100 | pRS416-yZ3EV-Z3pr-yEGFP (RB3579) | addgene partial sequence | sequence record 125044 | GAL1 5'-AATATACCTCTATACTTTAACGTC-3'
AAGGTGAAGAATTATTCACTGGTGTTGTCCCAATTTTGGTTGAATTAGATGGTGATGTTAATGGTCACAA
ATTTTCTGTCTCCGGTGAAGGTGAAGGTGATGCTACTTACGGTAAATTGACCTTAAAATTTATTTGTACT
ACTGGTAAATTGCCAGTTCCATGGCCAACCTTAGTCACTACTTTAACTTATGGTGTTCAATGTTTTTCTA
GATACCCAGATCATATGAAACAACATGACTTTTTCAAGTCTGCCATGCCAGAAGGTTATGTTCAAGAAAG
AACTATTTTTTTCAAAGATGACGGTAACTACAAGACCAGAGCTGAAGTCAAGTTTGAAGGTGATACCTTA
GTTAATAGAATCGAATTAAAAGGTATTGATTTTAAAGAAGATGGTAACATTTTAGGTCACAAATTGGAAT
ACAACTATAACTCTCACAATGTTTACATCATGGCTGACAAACAAAAGAATGGTATCAAAGTTAACTTCAA
AATTAGACACAACATTGAAGATGGTTCTGTTCAATTAGCTGACCATTATCAACAAAATACTCCAATTGGT
GATGGTCCAGTCTTGTTACCAGACAACCATTACTTATCCACTCAATCTGCCTTATCCAAAGATCCAAACG
AAAAGAGAGACCACATGGTCTTGTTAGAATTTGTTACTGCTGCTGGTATTACCCATGGTATTGATGAATT
GTACAAATAAGGTACCCAATTCGCCCTATAGTGAGTCGTATTACGCGCGCTCACTGGCCGTCGTTTTACA
ACGTCGTGACTGGGAAAACCCTGGCGTTACCCAACTTAATCGCCTTGCAGCACATCCCCCTTTCGCCAGC
TGGCGTAATAGCGAAGAGGCCCGCACCGATCGCCC
